Addgene plasmid #55999: mPlum-SiT-N-15
Purpose: Localization: Golgi TGN, Excitation: 590, Emission: 649
Depositing lab: Michael Davidson. Depositing organization: Florida State University, Tallahassee.
Backbone
  Vector backbone: mPlum-N1
  Backbone size w/o insert (bp): 4750
  Vector type: Mammalian Expression
  Selectable markers: Neomycin (select with G418)
Growth in bacteria
  Bacterial resistance: Kanamycin, 50 μg/mL
  Growth temperature: 37°C
  Growth strain: DH5alpha
  Copy number: High Copy
Gene/Insert
  Gene/Insert name: SiT (alt name: NM_173216.2)
  Species: H. sapiens (human)
  Mutation: aa 1-45 of SiT
  Entrez Gene: ST6GAL1 (a.k.a. CDw75, SIAT1, ST6GalI, ST6N)
  Promoter: CMV
  Tag / fusion protein: mPlum (C terminal on backbone)
  Cloning method: Unknown
  Sequencing primers: 5′ CMV-F; 3′ SV40pA-R
Terms and licenses: Academic/Nonprofit Terms; Industry Terms: Not Available to Industry
Depositor comments: . Excitation = 590; Emission = 649
How to cite: mPlum-SiT-N-15 was a gift from Michael Davidson (Addgene plasmid # 55999 ; http://n2t.net/addgene:55999 ; RRID:Addgene_55999)
