[The description below was written by a language model from this plasmid's Addgene catalogue record.]
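Description:
mPlum-SiT-N-15 is a mammalian expression plasmid built on the mPlum-N1 backbone (about 4.75 kb without the insert), an N1-style fusion vector in which a coding sequence is placed upstream of the fluorescent protein so that the fluorophore ends up at the C terminus of the fusion. It is maintained in E. coli as a high-copy plasmid under kanamycin selection, and it carries a neomycin resistance marker that allows G418 selection of stably transfected mammalian cells. No feature table is provided, so the origins of replication and the other backbone elements are not itemised. The listed sequencing primers do point to a CMV promoter upstream of the expression cassette and an SV40 polyadenylation signal downstream.

The insert is a fragment of human ST6GAL1 (beta-galactoside alpha-2,6-sialyltransferase, here called SiT), limited to amino acids 1–45. In this type II membrane glycosyltransferase, the N-terminal region generally comprises the short cytoplasmic tail, the transmembrane signal-anchor and part of the stem. These are the portions responsible for Golgi retention, so the fragment works as a targeting sequence without the catalytic domain. Driven by the CMV promoter, it is expressed in frame with mPlum, a far-red monomeric fluorescent protein recorded with excitation at 590 nm and emission at 649 nm. The "N-15" in the name probably refers to the N-terminal placement of the insert and a linker length, but the record does not say so.

The stated purpose is fluorescent labelling of the Golgi apparatus and trans-Golgi network. The construct therefore serves as an organelle marker for imaging in transfected mammalian cells, and its far-red emission makes it suitable for pairing with green or yellow reporters in multicolour experiments.
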