>Addgene plasmid #55999 | mPlum-SiT-N-15 | depositor partial sequence | sequence record 86905 | insert sequence
AGCTCGCCACCATGATTCACACCAACCTGAAGAAAAAGTTCAGCTGCTGCGTCCTGGTCTTTCTTCTGTT
TGCAGTCATCTGTGTGTGGAAGGAAAAGAAGAAAGGGAGTTACTATGATTCCTTTAAATTGCAAACCAAG
GAATTCCTGCAGTCGACGGTACCGCGGGCCCGGGATCCACCGGTGGCTACCATGGTGAGCAAGGGCGAGG
AGGTCATCAAGGAGTTCATGCGCTTCAAGGAGCACATGGAGGGCTCCGTGAACGGCCACGAGTTCGAGAT
CGAGGGCGAGGGCGAGGGCCGCCCCTACGAGGGCACCCAGACCGCCAGGCTGAAGGTGACCAAGGGTGGC
CCCCTGCCCTTCGCCTGGGACATCCTGTCCCCTCAGATCATGTACGGCTCCAAGGCCTACGTGAAGCACC
CCGCCGACATCCCCGACTACTTGAAGCTGTCCTTCCCCGAGGGCTTCAAGTGGGAGCGCGTGATGAACTT
CGAGGACGGCGGCGTGGTGACCGTGACCCAGGACTCCTCCCTGCAGGACGGCGAGTTCATCTACAAGGTG
AAGGTGCGCGGCACCAACTTCCCCTCCGACGGCCCCGTAATGCAGAAGAAGACCATGGGCTGGGAGGCCT
CCTCCGAGCGGATGTACCCCGAGGACGGCGCCCTGAAGGGCGAGATGAAGATGAGGCTGAGGCTGAAGGA
CGGCGGCCACTACGACGCCGAGGTCAAGACCACCTACATGGCCAAGAAGCCCGTGCAGCTGCCCGGCGCC
TACAAGACCGACATCAAGCTGGACATCACCTCCCACAACGAGGACTACACCATCGTGGAACAGTACGAGC
GCGCCGAGGGCCGCCACTCCACCGGCGCCTAAGCGGCCGCGACTCTAGATCATAATCAGCCATACCAC
